Addgene plasmid #194035: RcSxph D785A
Purpose: Protein expression and characterization
Depositing lab: Dan Minor. Depositing organization: University of California, San Francisco (UCSF). Publication: Definition of a saxitoxin (STX) binding code enables discovery and characterization of the anuran saxiphilin family. Chen Z, Zakrzewska S, Hajare HS, Alvarez-Buylla A, Abderemane-Ali F, Bogan M, Ramirez D, O'Connell LA, Du Bois J, Minor DL Jr. Proc Natl Acad Sci U S A. 2022 Nov;119(44):e2210114119. doi: 10.1073/pnas.2210114119. Epub 2022 Oct 24. PubMed 36279441.
Backbone
  Vector backbone: pFastBac1
  Backbone manufacturer: Invitrogen
  Vector type: Insect Expression
Growth in bacteria
  Bacterial resistance: Ampicillin, 100 μg/mL
  Growth temperature: 37°C
  Growth strain: DH5alpha
  Copy number: High Copy
Gene/Insert
  Gene/Insert name: Rana catesbeiana Saxiphilin
  Species: Rana catesbeiana
  Mutation: D785A
  GenBank ID: U05246.1
  Promoter: Polyhedrin
  Tag / fusion protein: mEGFP, (C terminal on insert); His10 (C terminal on insert)
  Cloning method: Gibson Cloning
  Sequencing primers: 5′ Polyhedrin forward; 3′ GFP reverse
Terms and licenses: Academic/Nonprofit Terms; Industry Terms: Not Available to Industry
Depositor comments: Mutation numbering scheme is based on the predicted signal peptide (SP) cleavage site and does not include SP. Relative to U05246.1, RcSxph contains an additional M following signal peptide.
How to cite: RcSxph D785A was a gift from Dan Minor (Addgene plasmid # 194035 ; http://n2t.net/addgene:194035 ; RRID:Addgene_194035)
