[The description below was written by a language model from this plasmid's Addgene catalogue record and pLannotate feature annotations shown in this document.]
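Description:
RcSxph D785A is an insect-cell expression construct built on the pFastBac1 baculovirus donor backbone and intended for protein expression and characterization. It is propagated in E. coli as a high-copy plasmid through a ColE1/pUC-type origin with ampicillin selection (AmpR). The sequenced record (about 8 kb) also carries an f1 origin. The expression cassette, together with a gentamicin resistance gene driven by the Pc promoter, lies between the Tn7L and Tn7R mini-Tn7 ends. In the standard use of this type of backbone, that arrangement allows site-specific transposition of the cassette into a baculovirus shuttle genome (bacmid) in E. coli. The bacmid is then used to generate recombinant virus for infecting insect cells.

The payload is the saxiphilin coding sequence from the American bullfrog (Rana catesbeiana), a soluble protein that binds the neurotoxin saxitoxin. It sits under the strong, very late baculovirus polyhedrin promoter and is terminated by an SV40 polyadenylation signal. The protein carries the D785A point substitution. The depositor notes that residue numbering starts after the predicted signal peptide cleavage site, and that the construct has an extra methionine following the signal peptide relative to the reference GenBank entry. The C terminus is fused to monomeric EGFP followed by a His10 tag (annotated in the feature table only as a partial 6xHis match), providing fluorescence detection and metal-affinity purification. The associated study defined the determinants of saxitoxin binding in anuran saxiphilins, which suggests this mutant probes the contribution of this aspartate to binding, although the record does not state the residue's specific role.
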