Features (pLannotate 1.2.2; 17 found; start..end, strand, type, name):
    156..247     +  promoter       polyhedrin promoter: polh from Autographa californica; promoter for the baculovirus polyhedrin gene
    290..2824    +  CDS            SAX_LITCT: Experimental evidence at protein level: Swiss-Prot protein existence level 1. Binds specifically to the neurotoxin saxitoxin. Its physiological role may be to transport or sequester an endogenous organic molecule other than Fe(3+). It may participate in a detoxification mechanism for neutralizing a microbial toxin. From Lithobates catesbeianus (American bullfrog) (Rana catesbeiana).
   2873..3586    +  CDS            mEGFP: mEGFP is a basic (constitutively fluorescent) green fluorescent protein published in 2002, derived from Aequorea victoria. It has moderate acid sensitivity.
   3599..3615    +  CDS            6xHis (fragment): 6xHis affinity tag
   3658..3741    +  CDS            large T antigen (fragment): large T antigen from SV40 (simian virus 40)
   3764..3898    +  polyA_signal   SV40 poly(A) signal: SV40 polyadenylation signal
   3927..4092    -  mobile_element Tn7L: mini-Tn7 element (left end of the Tn7 transposon) Tn7
   4255..4271    +  CDS            lacZα (fragment): LacZα fragment of β-galactosidase; lacZ fragment
   4276..4730    +  rep_origin     f1 ori (sequence partly withheld): f1 bacteriophage origin of replication; arrow indicates direction of (+) strand synthesis
   4756..4860    +  promoter       AmpR promoter: bla
   4861..5721    +  CDS            AmpR: β-lactamase; bla; confers resistance to ampicillin, carbenicillin, and related antibiotics
   5892..6480    +  rep_origin     ori: high-copy-number ColE1/pMB1/pBR322/pUC origin of replication
   6666..6717    -  misc_feature   bom (fragment): basis of mobility region from pBR322
   6785..7009    -  mobile_element Tn7R: mini-Tn7 element (right end of the Tn7 transposon) Tn7
   7076..7609    -  CDS            GmR: gentamycin acetyltransferase; aacC1; confers resistance to gentamycin
   7779..7807    -  promoter       Pc promoter: intI1 (promoter lies within the coding sequence); class 1 integron promoter
   7785..129     -  CDS            YPR2_ECOLX (fragment) (across the origin): Protein predicted: Swiss-Prot protein existence level 4. From Escherichia coli.
>Addgene plasmid #194035 | RcSxph D785A | addgene full sequence | sequence record 390744 | Addgene NGS Result
GGAAGACCTCGGCCGTCGCGGCGCTTGCCGGTGGTGCTGACCCCGGATGAAGTGGTTCGCATCCTCGGTT
TTCTGGAAGGCGAGCATCGTTTGTTCGCCCAGGACTCTAGCTATAGTTCTAGTGGTTGGCTACGTATACT
CCGGAATATTAATAGATCATGGAGATAATTAAAATGATAACCATCTCGCAAATAAATAAGTATTTTACTG
TTTTCGTAACAGTTTTGTAATAAAAAAACCTATAAATATTCCGGATTATTCATACCGTCCCACCATCGGG
CGCGGATCCATGGCTCCTACCTTCCAGACCGCTCTGTTCTTCACCATCATCTCCCTGTCCTTCGCTATGG
CCCCGAACGCAAAGCAAGTCCGCTGGTGTGCTATCAGCGACCTGGAGCAGAAGAAATGCAACGATCTGGT
TGGTAGCTGCAACGTGCCGGACATCACCCTGGTGTGCGTTCTGCGTAGCAGCACCGAAGATTGCATGACC
GCGATCAAGGACGGTCAGGCGGATGCTATGTTCCTGGACAGCGGCGAGGTGTACGAAGCGAGCAAAGATC
CGTACAACCTGAAGCCGATCATCGCTGAACCGTACAGCAGCAACCGTGACCTGCAGAAGTGCCTGAAAGA
GCGTCAGCAGGCGCTGGCTAAGAAAATGATCGGTCACTACATCCCGCAGTGCGATGAGAAAGGCAACTAC
CAACCGCAGCAGTGCCACGGTAGCACCGGTCACTGCTGGTGCGTTAACGCGATGGGTGAAAAGATCAGCG
GTACCAACACCCCGCCGGGTCAGACCCGTGCTACCTGCGAGCGTCACGAACTGCCGAAGTGCCTGAAAGA
ACGTCAGGTGGCGCTGGGTGGCGACGAGAAAGTTCTGGGTCGTTTCGTGCCGCAGTGCGATGAAAAGGGC
AACTACGAGCCGCAGCAGTTCCACGGTAGCACCGGCTACTCCTGGTGTGTTAACGCGATCGGCGAGGAAA
TCGCTGGCACCAAAACCCCGCCGGGCAAGATCCCGGCTACCTGCCAGAAGCACGACCTGGTGACCACCTG
CCACTACGCGGTTGCTATGGTGAAGAAAAGCAGCGCGTTCCAGTTCAACCAGCTGAAGGGCAAACGTAGC
TGCCACAGCGGTGTTAGCAAAACCGACGGCTGGAAGGCGCTGGTGACCGTTCTGGTGGAAAAGAAACTGC
TGAGCTGGGATGGTCCGGCGAAAGAGAGCATCCAGCGTGCTATGAGCAAGTTCTTCAGCGTGAGCTGCAT
TCCGGGTGCTACCCAGACCAACCTGTGCAAGCAGTGCAAAGGCGAGGAAGGCAAGAACTGCAAAAACAGC
CACGACGAACCGTACTACGGTAACTACGGCGCGTTCCGTTGCCTGAAGGAAGACATGGGTGACGTTGCGT
TCCTGCGTAGCACCGCTCTGAGCGACGAGCACAGCGAAGTGTACGAGCTGCTGTGCCCGGATAACACCCG
TAAGCCGCTGAACAAGTACAAAGAGTGCAACCTGGGTACCGTTCCGGCTGGCACCGTGGTTACCCGTAAG
ATCAGCGACAAAACCGAAGACATCAACAACTTCCTGATGGAGGCGCAGAAGCGTCAGTGCAAACTGTTCA
GCAGCGCTCACGGCAAGGACCTGATGTTCGACGATAGCACCCTGCAGCTGGCTCTGCTGAGCAGCGAGGT
TGATGCTTTCCTGTACCTGGGTGTGAAACTGTTCCACGCGATGAAGGCTCTGACCGGCGACGCTCACCTG
CCGAGCAAGAACAAAGTGCGTTGGTGCACCATCAACAAGCTGGAAAAGATGAAATGCGACGATTGGAGCG
CGGTTAGCGGTGGCGCGATCGCTTGCACCGAGGCTAGCTGCCCGAAGGGCTGCGTGAAACAGATCCTGAA
GGGCGAAGCGGACGCTGTTAAGCTGGAAGTGCAGTACATGTACGAGGCGCTGATGTGCGGTCTGCTGCCG
GCTGTTGAGGAATACCACAACAAAGACGATTTCGGTCCGTGCAAGACCCCAGGTAGCCCGTACACCGACT
TCGGCACCCTGCGTGCGGTTGCTCTGGTGAAGAAAAGCAACAAAGACATCAACTGGAACAACATCAAGGG
CAAGAAGAGCTGCCACACCGGTGTGGGCGACATCGCTGGCTGGGTTATCCCGGTGAGCCTGATCCGTCGT
CAGAACGATAACAGCGACATCGATAGCTTCTTCGGCGAGAGCTGCGCGCCGGGCAGCGACACCAAAAGCA
ACCTGTGCAAGCTGTGCATCGGTGACCCGAAGAACAGCGCGGCTAACACCAAATGCAGCCTGAGCGACAA
GGAAGCGTACTACGGTAACCAGGGCGCTTTCCGTTGCCTGGTGGAGAAAGGTGACGTTGCTTTCGTGCCG
CACACCGTGGTTTTCGAAAACACCGATGGCAAGAACCCGGCGGTTTGGGCTAAGAACCTGAAAAGCGAAG
ACTTCGAGCTGCTGTGCCTGGATGGTAGCCGTGCGCCGGTGAGCAACTACAAGAGCTGCAAACTGAGCGG
TATCCCGCCGCCGGCTATCGTTACCCGTGAGGAAAGCATCAGCGACGTGGTTCGTATCGTGGCTAACCAG
CAGAGCCTGTACGGTCGTAAAGGCTTCGAGAAGGATATGTTCCAGCTGTTCAGCAGCAACAAGGGTAACA
ACCTGCTGTTCAACGACAACACCCAGTGCCTGATCACCTTCGCTCGTCAGCCGAAAGACATCATGGAAGA
TTACTTCGGCAAGCCGTACTACACCACCGTGTACGGCGCGTCCCGCTCCGCTATGTCCTCCGAACTGATT
TCCGCCTGTACCATTAAACACTGCTCGAATTCTTTGGAAGTTTTGTTTCAAGGTCCAACTGCTGCCGCCG
CTGTGAGCAAGGGCGAGGAGCTGTTCACCGGGGTGGTGCCCATCCTGGTCGAGCTGGACGGCGACGTAAA
CGGCCACAAGTTCAGCGTGTCCGGCGAGGGCGAGGGCGATGCCACCTACGGCAAGCTGACCCTGAAGTTC
ATCTGCACCACCGGCAAGCTGCCCGTGCCCTGGCCCACCCTCGTGACCACCCTGACCTACGGCGTGCAGT
GCTTCAGCCGCTACCCCGACCACATGAAGCAGCACGACTTCTTCAAGTCCGCCATGCCCGAAGGCTACGT
CCAGGAGCGCACCATCTTCTTCAAGGACGACGGCAACTACAAGACCCGCGCCGAGGTGAAGTTCGAGGGC
GACACCCTGGTGAACCGCATCGAGCTGAAGGGCATCGACTTCAAGGAGGACGGCAACATCCTGGGGCACA
AGCTGGAGTACAACTACAACAGCCACAACGTCTATATCATGGCCGACAAGCAGAAGAACGGCATCAAGGT
GAACTTCAAGATCCGCCACAACATCGAGGACGGCAGCGTGCAGCTCGCCGACCACTACCAGCAGAACACC
CCCATCGGCGACGGCCCCGTGCTGCTGCCCGACAACCACTACCTGAGCACCCAGTCCAAGCTGAGCAAAG
ACCCCAACGAGAAGCGCGATCACATGGTCCTGCTGGAGTTCGTGACCGCCGCCGGGATCACTCTCGGCAT
GGACGAGCTGTACAAGTCCGGAGGTGGTCACCATCACCATCACCACCATCACCATCACTAATAGAAGCTT
GTCGAGAAGTACTAGAGGATCATAATCAGCCATACCACATTTGTAGAGGTTTTACTTGCTTTAAAAAACC
TCCCACACCTCCCCCTGAACCTGAAACATAAAATGAATGCAATTGTTGTTGTTAACTTGTTTATTGCAGC
TTATAATGGTTACAAATAAAGCAATAGCATCACAAATTTCACAAATAAAGCATTTTTTTCACTGCATTCT
AGTTGTGGTTTGTCCAAACTCATCAATGTATCTTATCATGTCTGGATCTGATCACTGCTTGAGCCTAGGA
GATCCGAACCAGATAAGTGAAATCTAGTTCCAAACTATTTTGTCATTTTTAATTTTCGTATTAGCTTACG
ACGCTACACCCAGTTCCCATCTATTTTGTCACTCTTCCCTAAATAATCCTTAAAAACTCCATTTCCACCC
CTCCCAGTTCCCAACTATTTTGTCCGCCCACAGCGGGGCATTTTTCTTCCTGTTATGTTTTTAATCAAAC
ATCCTGCCAACTCCATGTGACAAACCGTCATCTTCGGCTACTTTTTCTCTGTCACAGAATGAAAATTTTT
CTGTCATCTCTTCGTTATTAATGTTTGTAATTGACTGAATATCAACGCTTATTTGCAGCCTGAATGGCGA
ATGGG
[124 nt withheld, positions 4276-4399]
C
[91 nt withheld, positions 4401-4491]
A
[49 nt withheld, positions 4493-4541]
CCTTTGACGTTGGAGTCCACGTTCTT
[37 nt withheld, positions 4568-4604]
ACCCTATCTCGGTCTATTCTTTTGATTTATAAGGGATTTTGCCGATTTCGGCCTATTGGTTAAAAAATGA
GCTGATTTAACAAAAATTTAACGCGAATTTTAACAAAATATTAACGCTTACAATTTAGGTGGCACTTTTC
GGGGAAATGTGCGCGGAACCCCTATTTGTTTATTTTTCTAAATACATTCAAATATGTATCCGCTCATGAG
ACAATAACCCTGATAAATGCTTCAATAATATTGAAAAAGGAAGAGTATGAGTATTCAACATTTCCGTGTC
GCCCTTATTCCCTTTTTTGCGGCATTTTGCCTTCCTGTTTTTGCTCACCCAGAAACGCTGGTGAAAGTAA
AAGATGCTGAAGATCAGTTGGGTGCACGAGTGGGTTACATCGAACTGGATCTCAACAGCGGTAAGATCCT
TGAGAGTTTTCGCCCCGAAGAACGTTTTCCAATGATGAGCACTTTTAAAGTTCTGCTATGTGGCGCGGTA
TTATCCCGTATTGACGCCGGGCAAGAGCAACTCGGTCGCCGCATACACTATTCTCAGAATGACTTGGTTG
AGTACTCACCAGTCACAGAAAAGCATCTTACGGATGGCATGACAGTAAGAGAATTATGCAGTGCTGCCAT
AACCATGAGTGATAACACTGCGGCCAACTTACTTCTGACAACGATCGGAGGACCGAAGGAGCTAACCGCT
TTTTTGCACAACATGGGGGATCATGTAACTCGCCTTGATCGTTGGGAACCGGAGCTGAATGAAGCCATAC
CAAACGACGAGCGTGACACCACGATGCCTGTAGCAATGGCAACAACGTTGCGCAAACTATTAACTGGCGA
ACTACTTACTCTAGCTTCCCGGCAACAATTAATAGACTGGATGGAGGCGGATAAAGTTGCAGGACCACTT
CTGCGCTCGGCCCTTCCGGCTGGCTGGTTTATTGCTGATAAATCTGGAGCCGGTGAGCGTGGGTCTCGCG
GTATCATTGCAGCACTGGGGCCAGATGGTAAGCCCTCCCGTATCGTAGTTATCTACACGACGGGGAGTCA
GGCAACTATGGATGAACGAAATAGACAGATCGCTGAGATAGGTGCCTCACTGATTAAGCATTGGTAACTG
TCAGACCAAGTTTACTCATATATACTTTAGATTGATTTAAAACTTCATTTTTAATTTAAAAGGATCTAGG
TGAAGATCCTTTTTGATAATCTCATGACCAAAATCCCTTAACGTGAGTTTTCGTTCCACTGAGCGTCAGA
CCCCGTAGAAAAGATCAAAGGATCTTCTTGAGATCCTTTTTTTCTGCGCGTAATCTGCTGCTTGCAAACA
AAAAAACCACCGCTACCAGCGGTGGTTTGTTTGCCGGATCAAGAGCTACCAACTCTTTTTCCGAAGGTAA
CTGGCTTCAGCAGAGCGCAGATACCAAATACTGTTCTTCTAGTGTAGCCGTAGTTAGGCCACCACTTCAA
GAACTCTGTAGCACCGCCTACATACCTCGCTCTGCTAATCCTGTTACCAGTGGCTGCTGCCAGTGGCGAT
AAGTCGTGTCTTACCGGGTTGGACTCAAGACGATAGTTACCGGATAAGGCGCAGCGGTCGGGCTGAACGG
GGGGTTCGTGCACACAGCCCAGCTTGGAGCGAACGACCTACACCGAACTGAGATACCTACAGCGTGAGCT
ATGAGAAAGCGCCACGCTTCCCGAAGGGAGAAAGGCGGACAGGTATCCGGTAAGCGGCAGGGTCGGAACA
GGAGAGCGCACGAGGGAGCTTCCAGGGGGAAACGCCTGGTATCTTTATAGTCCTGTCGGGTTTCGCCACC
TCTGACTTGAGCGTCGATTTTTGTGATGCTCGTCAGGGGGGCGGAGCCTATGGAAAAACGCCAGCAACGC
GGCCTTTTTACGGTTCCTGGCCTTTTGCTGGCCTTTTGCTCACATGTTCTTTCCTGCGTTATCCCCTGAT
TCTGTGGATAACCGTATTACCGCCTTTGAGTGAGCTGATACCGCTCGCCGCAGCCGAACGACCGAGCGCA
GCGAGTCAGTGAGCGAGGAAGCGGAAGAGCGCCTGATGCGGTATTTTCTCCTTACGCATCTGTGCGGTAT
TTCACACCGCATAGACCAGCCGCGTAACCTGGCAAAATCGGTTACGGTTGAGTAATAAATGGATGCCCTG
CGTAAGCGGGTGTGGGCGGACAATAAAGTCTTAAACTGAACAAAATAGATCTAAACTATGACAATAAAGT
CTTAAACTAGACAGAATAGTTGTAAACTGAAATCAGTCCAGTTATGCTGTGAAAAAGCATACTGGACTTT
TGTTATGGCTAAAGCAAACTCTTCATTTTCTGAAGTGCAAATTGCCCGTCGTATTAAAGAGGGGCGTGGC
CAAGGGCATGGTAAAGACTATATTCGCGGCGTTGTGACAATTTACCGAACAACTCCGCGGCCGGGAAGCC
GATCTCGGCTTGAACGAATTGTTAGGTGGCGGTACTTGGGTCGATATCAAAGTGCATCACTTCTTCCCGT
ATGCCCAACTTTGTATAGAGAGCCACTGCGGGATCGTCACCGTAATCTGCTTGCACGTAGATCACATAAG
CACCAAGCGCGTTGGCCTCATGCTTGAGGAGATTGATGAGCGCGGTGGCAATGCCCTGCCTCCGGTGCTC
GCCGGAGACTGCGAGATCATAGATATAGATCTCACTACGCGGCTGCTCAAACTTGGGCAGAACGTAAGCC
GCGAGAGCGCCAACAACCGCTTCTTGGTCGAAGGCAGCAAGCGCGATGAATGTCTTACTACGGAGCAAGT
TCCCGAGGTAATCGGAGTCCGGCTGATGTTGGGAGTAGGTGGCTACGTCTCCGAACTCACGACCGAAAAG
ATCAAGAGCAGCCCGCATGGATTTGACTTGGTCAGGGCCGAGCCTACATGTGCGAATGATGCCCATACTT
GAGCCACCTAACTTTGTTTTAGGGCGACTGCCCTGCTGCGTAACATCGTTGCTGCTCCATAACATCAAAC
ATCGACCCACGGCGTAACGCGCTTGCTGCTTGGATGCCCGAGGCATAGACTGTACAAAAAAACAGTCATA
ACAAGCCATGAAAACCGCCACTGCGCCGTTACCACCGCTGCGTTCGGTCAAGGTTCTGGACCAGTTGCGT
GAGCGCATACGCTACTTGCATTACAGTTTACGAACCGAACAGGCTTATGTCAACTGGGTTCGTGCCTTCA
TCCGTTTCCACGGTGTGCGTCACCCGGCAACCTTGGGCAGCAGCGAAGTCGAGGCATTTCTGTCCTGGCT
GGCGAACGAGCGCAAGGTTTCGGTCTCCACGCATCGTCAGGCATTGGCGGCCTTGCTGTTCTTCTACGGC
AAGGTGCTGTGCACGGATCTGCCCTGGCTTCAGGAGATC
